Addgene plasmid #167923: pSB700 lenti gRNA Hygro_TtoC and hairpin extension
Purpose: (Empty Backbone) Lentiviral vector for expressing U6 FE-sgRNA cloning plasmid
Depositing lab: Alejandro Chavez & Nan Cher Yeo. Depositing organization: Columbia University. Publication: Generation and application of a versatile CRISPR toolkit for mammalian cell engineering. Nghi Dang , Alissa Lance-Byrne, Angela Tung, Xiaoge Guo, Ryan J Cecchi, Joanna Buchthal, Alejandro Chavez, Nan Cher Yeo. Synthetic Biology, Volume 6, Issue 1, 2021 10.1093/synbio/ysab033.
Backbone
  Vector backbone: pLVX
  Vector type: Lentiviral, CRISPR
  Selectable markers: Hygromycin
Growth in bacteria
  Bacterial resistance: Ampicillin, 100 μg/mL
  Growth temperature: 30°C
  Growth strain: NEB Stable
  Copy number: Low Copy
Gene/Insert
  Gene/Insert name: None
Terms and licenses: Academic/Nonprofit Terms; Industry Terms: Not Available to Industry
How to cite: pSB700 lenti gRNA Hygro_TtoC and hairpin extension was a gift from Alejandro Chavez & Nan Cher Yeo (Addgene plasmid # 167923 ; http://n2t.net/addgene:167923 ; RRID:Addgene_167923)
