[The description below was written by a language model from this plasmid's Addgene catalogue record and pLannotate feature annotations shown in this document.]
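Description:
pSB700 lenti gRNA Hygro_TtoC and hairpin extension is an empty-backbone lentiviral CRISPR vector, built on pLVX, for cloning and expressing single guide RNAs in mammalian cells. The record lists no insert; users supply their own spacer. The 9,376-nt plasmid replicates in E. coli from a ColE1/pUC-type origin and is selected with ampicillin through the β-lactamase gene. Although that origin is annotated as high copy, the catalogue entry classes the plasmid as low copy and names a recombination-tolerant strain for propagation, as is common for repeat-containing lentiviral vectors.

The viral portion carries HIV-1 LTR sequences on both flanks (both annotated as truncated LTRs with adjacent nef-derived fragments), the Ψ packaging signal with a partial gag region, the Rev response element for Rev-dependent nuclear export of the genomic RNA, and the cPPT/CTS, which aids nuclear import in transduced cells. Between the LTRs there are two expression units. A human U6 RNA polymerase III promoter drives the guide cassette, followed by a Streptococcus pyogenes Cas9 tracrRNA-derived scaffold. It is annotated only as a fragment, consistent with the modified "FE" scaffold indicated by the name and purpose, which carries a T-to-C substitution and an extended hairpin. The exact cloning site for the spacer is not given in the record. Downstream, a CAG-type promoter (CMV enhancer, chicken β-actin promoter and chimeric intron) drives the hygromycin resistance gene, followed by a WPRE to enhance transcript expression.

The vector encodes no Cas9, so it is meant to be packaged into lentivirus and delivered to cells that obtain an S. pyogenes Cas9 or derivative effector separately, with hygromycin used to select transduced cells.
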