Features (pLannotate 1.2.2; 24 found; start..end, strand, type, name):
    140..1156    +  intron         chimeric intron: chimera between introns from chicken β-actin and rabbit β-globin
   1204..2224    +  CDS            HygR (fragment): aminoglycoside phosphotransferase from E. coli; aph(4)-Ia; confers resistance to hygromycin
   2248..2836    +  misc_feature   WPRE: woodchuck hepatitis virus posttranscriptional regulatory element
   2853..3371    +  CDS            nef (fragment): NEF_HV1BR - Experimental evidence at protein level: Swiss-Prot protein existence level 1. Extracellular Nef protein targets CD4(+) T-lymphocytes for apoptosis by interacting with CXCR4 surface receptors (PubMed:14990729). From Human immunodeficiency virus type 1 group M subtype B (isolate BRU/LAI) (HIV-1).
   3419..3676    +  LTR            5' LTR (truncated): truncated 5' long terminal repeat (LTR) from HIV-1
   3829..3845    -  protein_bind   lac operator: The lac repressor binds to the lac operator to inhibit transcription in E. coli. This inhibition can be relieved by adding lactose or isopropyl-β-D-thiogalactopyranoside (IPTG). lac repressor encoded by lacI
   3853..3883    -  promoter       lac promoter: promoter for the E. coli lac operon
   3898..3919    -  protein_bind   CAP binding site: CAP binding activates transcription in the presence of cAMP. E. coli catabolite activator protein
   3932..4024    -  CDS            lacI (fragment): lac repressor; lacI; The lac repressor binds to the lac operator to inhibit transcription in E. coli. This inhibition can be relieved by adding lactose or isopropyl-β-D-thiogalactopyranoside (IPTG).
   4207..4795    -  rep_origin     ori: high-copy-number ColE1/pMB1/pBR322/pUC origin of replication
   4966..5826    -  CDS            AmpR: β-lactamase; bla; confers resistance to ampicillin, carbenicillin, and related antibiotics
   5827..5931    -  promoter       AmpR promoter: bla
   5979..6113    +  polyA_signal   SV40 poly(A) signal: SV40 polyadenylation signal
   6280..6609    +  CDS            nef (fragment): NEF_HV1BR - Experimental evidence at protein level: Swiss-Prot protein existence level 1. Extracellular Nef protein targets CD4(+) T-lymphocytes for apoptosis by interacting with CXCR4 surface receptors (PubMed:14990729). From Human immunodeficiency virus type 1 group M subtype B (isolate BRU/LAI) (HIV-1).
   6657..6914    +  LTR            5' LTR (truncated): truncated 5' long terminal repeat (LTR) from HIV-1
   6961..7086    +  misc_feature   HIV-1 Ψ: packaging signal of human immunodeficiency virus type 1
   7070..7408    +  CDS            HIV-1 gag (fragment): gag protein from human immunodeficiency virus 1; gag
   7583..7816    +  misc_feature   RRE: The Rev response element (RRE) of HIV-1 allows for Rev-dependent mRNA export from the nucleus to the cytoplasm.
   8193..8293    +  CDS            Rev (fragment): human immunodeficiency virus 1 (HIV-1) Rev protein; rev; enhances nuclear export of unspliced and incompletely spliced viral mRNAs
   8308..8423    +  misc_feature   cPPT/CTS: central polypurine tract and central termination sequence of HIV-1 (lacking the first T)
   8526..8766    +  promoter       U6 promoter: RNA polymerase III promoter for human U6 snRNA
   8814..8881    +  misc_RNA       tracrRNA (fragment): trans-activating CRISPR RNA for the Streptococcus pyogenes CRISPR/Cas9 system
   8955..9258    +  enhancer       CMV enhancer: human cytomegalovirus immediate early enhancer
   9260..139     +  promoter       chicken β-actin promoter (across the origin): contains a 21-bp deletion relative to the standard chicken β-actin promoter
>Addgene plasmid #167923 | pSB700 lenti gRNA Hygro_TtoC and hairpin extension | addgene full sequence | sequence record 354131 | Addgene NGS Result
GGGGCGGGGCGAGGGGCGGGGCGGGGCGAGGCGGAGAGGTGCGGCGGCAGCCAATCAGAGCGGCGCGCTC
CGAAAGTTTCCTTTTATGGCGAGGCGGCGGCGGCGGCGGCCCTATAAAAAGCGAAGCGCGCGGCGGGCGG
GAGTCGCTGCGCGCTGCCTTCGCCCCGTGCCCCGCTCCGCCGCCGCCTCGCGCCGCCCGCCCCGGCTCTG
ACTGACCGCGTTACTCCCACAGGTGAGCGGGCGGGACGGCCCTTCTCCTCCGGGCTGTAATTAGCGCTTG
GTTTAATGACGGCTTGTTTCTTTTCTGTGGCTGCGTGAAAGCCTTGAGGGGCTCCGGGAGGGCCCTTTGT
GCGGGGGGAGCGGCTCGGGGGGTGCGTGCGTGTGTGTGTGCGTGGGGAGCGCCGCGTGCGGCTCCGCGCT
GCCCGGCGGCTGTGAGCGCTGCGGGCGCGGCGCGGGGCTTTGTGCGCTCCGCAGTGTGCGCGAGGGGAGC
GCGGCCGGGGGCGGTGCCCCGCGGTGCGGGGGGGGCTGCGAGGGGAACAAAGGCTGCGTGCGGGGTGTGT
GCGTGGGGGGGTGAGCAGGGGGTGTGGGCGCGTCGGTCGGGCTGCAACCCCCCCTGCACCCCCCTCCCCG
AGTTGCTGAGCACGGCCCGGCTTCGGGTGCGGGGCTCCGTACGGGGCGTGGCGCGGGGCTCGCCGTGCCG
GGCGGGGGGTGGCGGCAGGTGGGGGTGCCGGGCGGGGCGGGGCCGCCTCGGGCCGGGGAGGGCTCGGGGG
AGGGGCGCGGCGGCCCCCGGAGCGCCGGCGGCTGTCGAGGCGCGGCGAGCCGCAGCCATTGCCTTTTATG
GTAATCGTGCGAGAGGGCGCAGGGACTTCCTTTGTCCCAAATCTGTGCGGAGCCGAAATCTGGGAGGCGC
CGCCGCACCCCCTCTAGCGGGCGCGGGGCGAAGCGGTGCGGCGCCGGCAGGAAGGAAATGGGCGGGGAGG
GCCTTCGTGCGTCGCCGCGCCGCCGTCCCCTTCTCCCTCTCCAGCCTCGGGGCTGTCCGCGGGGGGACGG
CTGCCTTCGGGGGGGACGGGGCAGGGCGGGGTTCGGCTTCTGGCGTGTGACCGGCGGCTCTAGAGCCTCT
GCTAACCATGTTCATGCCTTCTTCTTTTTCCTACAGCTCCTGGGCAACGTGCTGGTTATTGTGGCCACCA
TGGATAGATCCGGAAAGCCTGAACTCACCGCGACGTCTGTCGAGAAGTTTCTGATCGAAAAGTTCGACAG
CGTTTCCGACCTGATGCAGCTCTCGGAGGGCGAAGAATCTCGTGCTTTCAGCTTCGATGTAGGAGGGCGT
GGATATGTCCTGCGGGTAAATAGCTGCGCCGATGGTTTCTACAAAGATCGTTATGTTTATCGGCACTTTG
CATCGGCCGCGCTCCCGATTCCGGAAGTGCTTGACATTGGGGAATTCAGCGAGAGCCTGACCTATTGCAT
CTCCCGCCGTGCACAGGGTGTCACGTTGCAAGACCTGCCTGAAACCGAACTGCCCGCTGTTCTGCAGCCG
GTCGCGGAGGCCATGGATGCGATCGCTGCGGCCGATCTTAGCCAGACGAGCGGGTTCGGCCCATTCGGAC
CGCAAGGAATCGGTCAATACACTACATGGCGTGATTTCATATGCGCGATTGCTGATCCCCATGTGTATCA
CTGGCAAACTGTGATGGACGACACCGTCAGTGCGTCCGTCGCGCAGGCTCTCGATGAGCTGATGCTTTGG
GCCGAGGACTGCCCCGAAGTCCGGCACCTCGTGCACGCGGATTTCGGCTCCAACAATGTCCTGACGGACA
ATGGCCGCATAACAGCGGTCATTGACTGGAGCGAGGCGATGTTCGGGGATTCCCAATACGAGGTCGCCAA
CATCTTCTTCTGGAGGCCGTGGTTGGCTTGTATGGAGCAGCAGACGCGCTACTTCGAGCGGAGGCATCCG
GAGCTTGCAGGATCGCCGCGGCTCCGGGCGTATATGCTCCGCATTGGTCTTGACCAACTCTATCAGAGCT
TGGTTGACGGCAATTTCGATGATGCAGCTTGGGCGCAGGGTCGATGCGACGCAATCGTCCGATCCGGAGC
CGGGACTGTCGGGCGTACACAAATCGCCCGCAGAAGCGCGGCCGTCTGGACCGATGGCTGTGTAGAAGTA
CTCGCCGATAGTGGAAACCGACGCCCCAGCACTCGTCCGAGGGCAAAGGAATAGTGTACAAGTAAAGCGT
CTGGAACAATCAACCTCTGGATTACAAAATTTGTGAAAGATTGACTGGTATTCTTAACTATGTTGCTCCT
TTTACGCTATGTGGATACGCTGCTTTAATGCCTTTGTATCATGCTATTGCTTCCCGTATGGCTTTCATTT
TCTCCTCCTTGTATAAATCCTGGTTGCTGTCTCTTTATGAGGAGTTGTGGCCCGTTGTCAGGCAACGTGG
CGTGGTGTGCACTGTGTTTGCTGACGCAACCCCCACTGGTTGGGGCATTGCCACCACCTGTCAGCTCCTT
TCCGGGACTTTCGCTTTCCCCCTCCCTATTGCCACGGCGGAACTCATCGCCGCCTGCCTTGCCCGCTGCT
GGACAGGGGCTCGGCTGTTGGGCACTGACAATTCCGTGGTGTTGTCGGGGAAGCTGACGTCCTTTCCATG
GCTGCTCGCCTGTGTTGCCACCTGGATTCTGCGCGGGACGTCCTTCTGCTACGTCCCTTCGGCCCTCAAT
CCAGCGGACCTTCCTTCCCGCGGCCTGCTGCCGGCTCTGCGGCCTCTTCCGCGTCTTCGCCTTCGCCCTC
AGACGAGTCGGATCTCCCTTTGGGCCGCCTCCCCGCCTGGAATTAATTCTGCAGTCGAGACCTAGAAAAA
CATGGAGCAATCACAAGTAGCAATACAGCAGCTACCAATGCTGATTGTGCCTGGCTAGAAGCACAAGAGG
AGGAGGAGGTGGGTTTTCCAGTCACACCTCAGGTACCTTTAAGACCAATGACTTACAAGGCAGCTGTAGA
TCTTAGCCACTTTTTAAAAGAAAAGAGGGGACTGGAAGGGCTAATTCACTCCCAACGAAGACAAGATATC
CTTGATCTGTGGATCTACCACACACAAGGCTACTTCCCTGATTAGCAGAACTACACACCAGGGCCAGGGG
TCAGATATCCACTGACCTTTGGATGGTGCTACAAGCTAGTACCAGTTGAGCCAGATAAGGTAGAAGAGGC
CAATAAAGGAGAGAACACCAGCTTGTTACACCCTGTGAGCCTGCATGGGATGGATGACCCGGAGAGAGAA
GTGTTAGAGTGGAGGTTTGACAGCCGCCTAGCATTTCATCACGTGGCCCGAGAGCTGCATCCGGAGTACT
TCAAGAACTGCTGATATCGAGCTTGCTACAAGGGACTTTCCGCTGGGGACTTTCCAGGGAGGCGTGGCCT
GGGCGGGACTGGGGAGTGGCGAGCCCTCAGATCCTGCATATAAGCAGCTGCTTTTTGCCTGTACTGGGTC
TCTCTGGTTAGACCAGATCTGAGCCTGGGAGCTCTCTGGCTAACTAGGGAACCCACTGCTTAAGCCTCAA
TAAAGCTTGCCTTGAGTGCTTCAAGTAGTGTGTGCCCGTCTGTTGTGTGACTCTGGTAACTAGAGATCCC
TCAGACCCTTTTAGTCAGTGTGGAAAATCTCTAGCAGTAGTAGTTCATGTCATCTTATTATTCAGTATTT
ATAACTTGCAAAGAAATGAATATCAGAGAGTGAGAGGCCTTGACATTGCTAGCGTTTTACCGTCGACCTC
TAGCTAGAGCTTGGCGTAATCATGGTCATAGCTGTTTCCTGTGTGAAATTGTTATCCGCTCACAATTCCA
CACAACATACGAGCCGGAAGCATAAAGTGTAAAGCCTGGGGTGCCTAATGAGTGAGCTAACTCACATTAA
TTGCGTTGCGCTCACTGCCCGCTTTCCAGTCGGGAAACCTGTCGTGCCAGCTGCATTAATGAATCGGCCA
ACGCGCGGGGAGAGGCGGTTTGCGTATTGGGCGCTCTTCCGCTTCCTCGCTCACTGACTCGCTGCGCTCG
GTCGTTCGGCTGCGGCGAGCGGTATCAGCTCACTCAAAGGCGGTAATACGGTTATCCACAGAATCAGGGG
ATAACGCAGGAAAGAACATGTGAGCAAAAGGCCAGCAAAAGGCCAGGAACCGTAAAAAGGCCGCGTTGCT
GGCGTTTTTCCATAGGCTCCGCCCCCCTGACGAGCATCACAAAAATCGACGCTCAAGTCAGAGGTGGCGA
AACCCGACAGGACTATAAAGATACCAGGCGTTTCCCCCTGGAAGCTCCCTCGTGCGCTCTCCTGTTCCGA
CCCTGCCGCTTACCGGATACCTGTCCGCCTTTCTCCCTTCGGGAAGCGTGGCGCTTTCTCATAGCTCACG
CTGTAGGTATCTCAGTTCGGTGTAGGTCGTTCGCTCCAAGCTGGGCTGTGTGCACGAACCCCCCGTTCAG
CCCGACCGCTGCGCCTTATCCGGTAACTATCGTCTTGAGTCCAACCCGGTAAGACACGACTTATCGCCAC
TGGCAGCAGCCACTGGTAACAGGATTAGCAGAGCGAGGTATGTAGGCGGTGCTACAGAGTTCTTGAAGTG
GTGGCCTAACTACGGCTACACTAGAAGAACAGTATTTGGTATCTGCGCTCTGCTGAAGCCAGTTACCTTC
GGAAAAAGAGTTGGTAGCTCTTGATCCGGCAAACAAACCACCGCTGGTAGCGGTGGTTTTTTTGTTTGCA
AGCAGCAGATTACGCGCAGAAAAAAAGGATCTCAAGAAGATCCTTTGATCTTTTCTACGGGGTCTGACGC
TCAGTGGAACGAAAACTCACGTTAAGGGATTTTGGTCATGAGATTATCAAAAAGGATCTTCACCTAGATC
CTTTTAAATTAAAAATGAAGTTTTAAATCAATCTAAAGTATATATGAGTAAACTTGGTCTGACAGTTACC
AATGCTTAATCAGTGAGGCACCTATCTCAGCGATCTGTCTATTTCGTTCATCCATAGTTGCCTGACTCCC
CGTCGTGTAGATAACTACGATACGGGAGGGCTTACCATCTGGCCCCAGTGCTGCAATGATACCGCGAGAC
CCACGCTCACCGGCTCCAGATTTATCAGCAATAAACCAGCCAGCCGGAAGGGCCGAGCGCAGAAGTGGTC
CTGCAACTTTATCCGCCTCCATCCAGTCTATTAATTGTTGCCGGGAAGCTAGAGTAAGTAGTTCGCCAGT
TAATAGTTTGCGCAACGTTGTTGCCATTGCTACAGGCATCGTGGTGTCACGCTCGTCGTTTGGTATGGCT
TCATTCAGCTCCGGTTCCCAACGATCAAGGCGAGTTACATGATCCCCCATGTTGTGCAAAAAAGCGGTTA
GCTCCTTCGGTCCTCCGATCGTTGTCAGAAGTAAGTTGGCCGCAGTGTTATCACTCATGGTTATGGCAGC
ACTGCATAATTCTCTTACTGTCATGCCATCCGTAAGATGCTTTTCTGTGACTGGTGAGTACTCAACCAAG
TCATTCTGAGAATAGTGTATGCGGCGACCGAGTTGCTCTTGCCCGGCGTCAATACGGGATAATACCGCGC
CACATAGCAGAACTTTAAAAGTGCTCATCATTGGAAAACGTTCTTCGGGGCGAAAACTCTCAAGGATCTT
ACCGCTGTTGAGATCCAGTTCGATGTAACCCACTCGTGCACCCAACTGATCTTCAGCATCTTTTACTTTC
ACCAGCGTTTCTGGGTGAGCAAAAACAGGAAGGCAAAATGCCGCAAAAAAGGGAATAAGGGCGACACGGA
AATGTTGAATACTCATACTCTTCCTTTTTCAATATTATTGAAGCATTTATCAGGGTTATTGTCTCATGAG
CGGATACATATTTGAATGTATTTAGAAAAATAAACAAATAGGGGTTCCGCGCACATTTCCCCGAAAAGTG
CCACCTGACGTCGACGGATCGGGAGATCAACTTGTTTATTGCAGCTTATAATGGTTACAAATAAAGCAAT
AGCATCACAAATTTCACAAATAAAGCATTTTTTTCACTGCATTCTAGTTGTGGTTTGTCCAAACTCATCA
ATGTATCTTATCATGTCTGGATCAACTGGATAACTCAAGCTAACCAAAATCATCCCAAACTTCCCACCCC
ATACCCTATTACCACTGCCAATTACCTGTGGTTTCATTTACTCTAAACCTGTGATTCCTCTGAATTATTT
TCATTTTAAAGAAATTGTATTTGTTAAATATGTACTACAAACTTAGTAGTTGGAAGGGCTAATTCACTCC
CAAAGAAGACAAGATATCCTTGATCTGTGGATCTACCACACACAAGGCTACTTCCCTGATTAGCAGAACT
ACACACCAGGGCCAGGGGTCAGATATCCACTGACCTTTGGATGGTGCTACAAGCTAGTACCAGTTGAGCC
AGATAAGGTAGAAGAGGCCAATAAAGGAGAGAACACCAGCTTGTTACACCCTGTGAGCCTGCATGGGATG
GATGACCCGGAGAGAGAAGTGTTAGAGTGGAGGTTTGACAGCCGCCTAGCATTTCATCACGTGGCCCGAG
AGCTGCATCCGGAGTACTTCAAGAACTGCTGATATCGAGCTTGCTACAAGGGACTTTCCGCTGGGGACTT
TCCAGGGAGGCGTGGCCTGGGCGGGACTGGGGAGTGGCGAGCCCTCAGATCCTGCATATAAGCAGCTGCT
TTTTGCCTGTACTGGGTCTCTCTGGTTAGACCAGATCTGAGCCTGGGAGCTCTCTGGCTAACTAGGGAAC
CCACTGCTTAAGCCTCAATAAAGCTTGCCTTGAGTGCTTCAAGTAGTGTGTGCCCGTCTGTTGTGTGACT
CTGGTAACTAGAGATCCCTCAGACCCTTTTAGTCAGTGTGGAAAATCTCTAGCAGTGGCGCCCGAACAGG
GACTTGAAAGCGAAAGGGAAACCAGAGGAGCTCTCTCGACGCAGGACTCGGCTTGCTGAAGCGCGCACGG
CAAGAGGCGAGGGGCGGCGACTGGTGAGTACGCCAAAAATTTTGACTAGCGGAGGCTAGAAGGAGAGAGA
TGGGTGCGAGAGCGTCAGTATTAAGCGGGGGAGAATTAGATCGCGATGGGAAAAAATTCGGTTAAGGCCA
GGGGGAAAGAAAAAATATAAATTAAAACATATAGTATGGGCAAGCAGGGAGCTAGAACGATTCGCAGTTA
ATCCTGGCCTGTTAGAAACATCAGAAGGCTGTAGACAAATACTGGGACAGCTACAACCATCCCTTCAGAC
AGGATCAGAAGAACTTAGATCATTATATAATACAGTAGCAACCCTCTATTGTGTGCATCAAAGGATAGAG
ATAAAAGACACCAAGGAAGCTTTAGACAAGATAGAGGAAGAGCAAAACAAAAGTAAGACCACCGCACAGC
AAGCGGCCGGCCGCTGATCTTCAGACCTGGAGGAGGAGATATGAGGGACAATTGGAGAAGTGAATTATAT
AAATATAAAGTAGTAAAAATTGAACCATTAGGAGTAGCACCCACCAAGGCAAAGAGAAGAGTGGTGCAGA
GAGAAAAAAGAGCAGTGGGAATAGGAGCTTTGTTCCTTGGGTTCTTGGGAGCAGCAGGAAGCACTATGGG
CGCAGCGTCAATGACGCTGACGGTACAGGCCAGACAATTATTGTCTGGTATAGTGCAGCAGCAGAACAAT
TTGCTGAGGGCTATTGAGGCGCAACAGCATCTGTTGCAACTCACAGTCTGGGGCATCAAGCAGCTCCAGG
CAAGAATCCTGGCTGTGGAAAGATACCTAAAGGATCAACAGCTCCTGGGGATTTGGGGTTGCTCTGGAAA
ACTCATTTGCACCACTGCTGTGCCTTGGAATGCTAGTTGGAGTAATAAATCTCTGGAACAGATTTGGAAT
CACACGACCTGGATGGAGTGGGACAGAGAAATTAACAATTACACAAGCTTAATACACTCCTTAATTGAAG
AATCGCAAAACCAGCAAGAAAAGAATGAACAAGAATTATTGGAATTAGATAAATGGGCAAGTTTGTGGAA
TTGGTTTAACATAACAAATTGGCTGTGGTATATAAAATTATTCATAATGATAGTAGGAGGCTTGGTAGGT
TTAAGAATAGTTTTTGCTGTACTTTCTATAGTGAATAGAGTTAGGCAGGGATATTCACCATTATCGTTTC
AGACCCACCTCCCAACCCCGAGGGGACCCGACAGGCCCGAAGGAATAGAAGAAGAAGGTGGAGAGAGAGA
CAGAGACAGATCCATTCGATTAGTGAACGGATCTCGACGGTATCGCCTTTAAAAGAAAAGGGGGGATTGG
GGGGTACAGTGCAGGGGAAAGAATAGTAGACATAATAGCAACAGACATACAAACTAAAGAATTACAAAAA
CAAATTACAAAAATTCAAAATTTTCGGGTTTATTACAGGGACAGCAGAGATCCAGTTTATCATTAGTGAA
CGGATCTCGACGGTATCGATCACGAGACTAGCCTCGAGCGGCCGCCCCCTTCACCGAGGGCCTATTTCCC
ATGATTCCTTCATATTTGCATATACGATACAAGGCTGTTAGAGAGATAATTGGAATTAATTTGACTGTAA
ACACAAAGATATTAGTACAAAATACGTGACGTAGAAAGTAATAATTTCTTGGGTAGTTTGCAGTTTTAAA
ATTATGTTTTAAAATGGACTATCATATGCTTACCGTAACTTGAAAGTATTTCGATTTCTTGGCTTTATAT
ATCTTGTGGAAAGGACGAAACACCGGAGACGATTAATGCGTCTCGGTTTAAGAGCTATGCTGGAAACAGC
ATAGCAAGTTTAAATAAGGCTAGTCCGTTATCAACTTGAAAAAGTGGCACCGAGTCGGTGCTTTTTTTGA
ATTCTCGACCTCGAGACAAATGGCAGTATTCGTCATTAGTTCATAGCCCATATATGGAGTTCCGCGTTAC
ATAACTTACGGTAAATGGCCCGCCTGGCTGACCGCCCAACGACCCCCGCCCATTGACGTCAATAATGACG
TATGTTCCCATAGTAACGCCAATAGGGACTTTCCATTGACGTCAATGGGTGGAGTATTTACGGTAAACTG
CCCACTTGGCAGTACATCAAGTGTATCATATGCCAAGTACGCCCCCTATTGACGTCAATGACGGTAAATG
GCCCGCCTGGCATTATGCCCAGTACATGACCTTATGGGACTTTCCTACTTGGCAGTACATCTACGTATTA
GTCATCGCTATTACCATGGTCGAGGTGAGCCCCACGTTCTGCTTCACTCTCCCCATCTCCCCCCCCTCCC
CACCCCCAATTTTGTATTTATTTATTTTTTAATTATTTTGTGCAGCGATGGGGGCGGGGGGGGGGG
